Addgene plasmid #11032: p060 pCS mTRPS1
Depositing lab: Ramesh Shivdasani. Depositing organization: Dana-Farber Cancer Institute. Publication: Transcriptional repression and developmental functions of the atypical vertebrate GATA protein TRPS1. Malik TH, Shoichet SA, Latham P, Kroll TG, Peters LL, Shivdasani RA. EMBO J. 2001 Apr 2. 20(7):1715-25. 10.1093/emboj/20.7.1715 PubMed 11285235.
Backbone
  Vector backbone: pCS105
  Backbone size w/o insert (bp): 4133
  Vector type: xenopus, mammalian, avian, and zebrafish
Growth in bacteria
  Bacterial resistance: Ampicillin, 100 μg/mL
  Growth temperature: 37°C
  Growth strain: DH5alpha
  Copy number: High Copy
Gene/Insert
  Gene/Insert name: TRPS1
  Species: M. musculus (mouse)
  Insert size (bp): 4300
  Entrez Gene: Trps1 (a.k.a. AI115454, AI447310, D15Ertd586e)
  Cloning method: Restriction Enzyme; 5′ cloning site BamHI (not destroyed); 3′ cloning site EcoRI (not destroyed)
  Sequencing primers: 5′ SP6; 3′ T3 or M13 reverse
Terms and licenses: Academic/Nonprofit Terms; Industry Terms: Not Available to Industry
Depositor comments: Full coding + UTR of mTRPS1. Can be expressed in cos cell, xenopus embryos, and in vitro translation.
How to cite: p060 pCS mTRPS1 was a gift from Ramesh Shivdasani (Addgene plasmid # 11032 ; http://n2t.net/addgene:11032 ; RRID:Addgene_11032)
