[The description below was written by a language model from this plasmid's Addgene catalogue record and pLannotate feature annotations shown in this document.]
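Description:
p060 pCS mTRPS1 is a multipurpose expression plasmid built on the pCS105 backbone, a pCS2-type vector listed for use in Xenopus, zebrafish, avian and mammalian systems. It carries a roughly 4.3 kb mouse Trps1 cDNA cloned between BamHI and EcoRI sites, both of which are preserved. According to the depositor, the insert contains the full coding region plus untranslated sequence. This agrees with the feature table of the 8,567 nt depositor sequence, where the Trps1 open reading frame is flanked by additional unannotated insert sequence. In bacteria the plasmid replicates from a high-copy ColE1/pUC-type origin and is selected with ampicillin through the β-lactamase gene. An f1 origin and remnants of lac elements (promoter, operator, and lacZα and lacI fragments) are also present as backbone carry-over.

Expression in eukaryotic cells is driven by the simian cytomegalovirus IE94 enhancer/promoter, which lies upstream of the insert on the circular map, and an SV40 polyadenylation signal is annotated downstream of the cDNA. An SP6 promoter sits between the CMV IE94 promoter and the insert, so sense-strand RNA can be transcribed in vitro for embryo microinjection or cell-free translation. T3 and partial T7 promoters lie downstream in the opposite orientation. No epitope tag or reporter is annotated, so the protein appears to be expressed in native form.

TRPS1 is an atypical GATA-type zinc-finger protein that binds GATA sequences and acts as a transcriptional repressor, with roles in chondrocyte proliferation and differentiation. The depositor notes that the construct can be expressed in COS cells, Xenopus embryos and in vitro translation reactions. That makes it suitable for overexpression studies of TRPS1's repressor and developmental functions.
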