Features (pLannotate 1.2.2; 15 found; start..end, strand, type, name):
    381..4223    +  CDS            Trps1: TRPS1_MOUSE - Experimental evidence at protein level: Swiss-Prot protein existence level 1. Transcriptional repressor. Binds specifically to GATA sequences and represses expression of GATA-regulated genes at selected sites and stages in vertebrate development. Regulates chondrocyte proliferation and differentiation. Executes multiple functions in proliferating chondrocytes, expanding the region of distal chondrocytes, activating proliferation in columnar cells and supporting the differentiation of columnar into hypertrophic chondrocytes. From Mus musculus (Mouse).
   4498..4515    -  promoter       T7 promoter (fragment): promoter for bacteriophage T7 RNA polymerase
   4520..4654    -  polyA_signal   SV40 poly(A) signal: SV40 polyadenylation signal
   4771..4789    -  promoter       T3 promoter: promoter for bacteriophage T3 RNA polymerase
   4834..4850    -  protein_bind   lac operator: The lac repressor binds to the lac operator to inhibit transcription in E. coli. This inhibition can be relieved by adding lactose or isopropyl-β-D-thiogalactopyranoside (IPTG). lac repressor encoded by lacI
   4858..4888    -  promoter       lac promoter: promoter for the E. coli lac operon
   4903..4924    -  protein_bind   CAP binding site: CAP binding activates transcription in the presence of cAMP. E. coli catabolite activator protein
   4937..5029    -  CDS            lacI (fragment): lac repressor; lacI; The lac repressor binds to the lac operator to inhibit transcription in E. coli. This inhibition can be relieved by adding lactose or isopropyl-β-D-thiogalactopyranoside (IPTG).
   5212..5800    -  rep_origin     ori: high-copy-number ColE1/pMB1/pBR322/pUC origin of replication
   5971..6831    -  CDS            AmpR: β-lactamase; bla; confers resistance to ampicillin, carbenicillin, and related antibiotics
   6832..6936    -  promoter       AmpR promoter: bla
   6989..7417    -  rep_origin     f1 ori (sequence partly withheld): f1 bacteriophage origin of replication; arrow indicates direction of (+) strand synthesis
   7422..7488    -  CDS            lacZα (fragment): LacZα fragment of β-galactosidase; lacZ fragment
   7489..8473    +  promoter       CMV IE94 promoter: enhancer/promoter region of simian cytomegalovirus major immediate early transcription unit IE94
   8508..8526    +  promoter       SP6 promoter: promoter for bacteriophage SP6 RNA polymerase
>Addgene plasmid #11032 | p060 pCS mTRPS1 | depositor full sequence | sequence record 6861 | Author sequence
AATTCACGCGGGGGCGGAGAGTGAGGTCCTGACAAGCGATAACATTTCTGATAAAGACCCGATCTCATTG
CAATCTCCAGCGTCCTCTTTTTCGCTGCTGCTCGGTGGCTCCGGACCTCGCGTCCTCCTGATCGCTCTCT
CGCCTTTGCCTATTTTTTTTTTTAAACAACAACAACAACAACAAAAAACCCCAACAACACCCCCTCCCCT
CTTCCCACCCGGCACCGGGCACATCCTAGCTCTATTTCCTTTCTCTTTCTCTCGCGCCCCCAATAATCCA
AGATCAACTCTGCAAACAACAGAAGACGGTTCATGGCTCTGGCCGCCGCGCCACCATCTTTCGGGCTGCG
GAGGGTGTTCCTGACGATTAATCAACAGATATGGTCCGGAAAAAGCACCCCCCTCTGAGAAACGTTGCTA
GTGAAGGCGAGGGTCAAACCCTGGAGCCAACAGCTACAGAGAGCAAGGTATCTGGGAAGAACAAAGAATT
GTCTGCAGATCAGATGTCAGAAAATACAGATCAGAGTGATGTTGCAGAGTTGAACTCGAAGGAGGAACAC
AGCACGCATGGCCAAGAGCCATCTTCCAGCGGTAAGAAGGACTTGCAAATCTCAGGCCTGAGTGAGAAGG
CTGGCTTCAATTATGAAAGCCCCAGTAAGGGAGGGAGCCTTGTCTCCTTCCCACATGATGAGGTAACAGA
CAGAAATATGTTGGCTTTCTCATCTCCAGCTGCTGGGGGAGTCTGCGAGCCCTTGAAGTCTCCTCAAAGA
GCAGAGGCAGATGACCCTCAAGATATGGCCTGCACCCCATCAGGGGATTCATTGGAGACAAAGGAAGAGC
ATAAAATGTCACCAAAGGCCACTGAGGAAACAGGGCCAGTGCAGAGTGGTCAAGCCAATTGTCAAGGTTT
GAGTCCAGTTTCCGTGGCCTCAAAAAACCCACAAGTGCCTTCAGATGGGGGTGTCAGACTGAGTAAACCC
AAAGGTGACTTACTGGTGAATGACAACCCAGACCCGGCACCTCTGTCTCCAGAGCTTCAGGACTTTAAAT
GCAATATCTGTGGATACGGTTACTATGGCAATGACCCCACAGATCTGATTAAGCACTTCCGAAAGTATCA
CTTAGGACTGCATAATCGCACCAGGCAGGATGCTGAGCTGGACAGCAAAATCTTGGCCCTTCATAACATG
GTGCAGTTCAGCCATTCCAAAGACTTCCAGAAGGTCAACCGTTCTGTGCTTTCTGGCGTGCTGCAGGATA
TCAGCTCTTCACGGCCTGCTTTACTAAATGGAACCTATGATGTACAGGTCACTTCAGGAGGAACTTTCAT
TGGCATTGGACGGAAAACTCCAGATTGCCAAGGCAACACCAAGTATTTCCGCTGCAAATTCTGCAATTTC
ACTTATATGGGAAACTCCTCAACTGAACTAGAGCAACATTTTCTTCAGATGCACCCGAATAAAATCAAAG
TGTCTCTCCCGTCCTCCGAGGGTGTGAAACCTTCAGAGAAAAACTCTAACAAATCCATCCCTGCGCTTCG
AGCCAGTGACTCTGGGGATGTGGGAAAGTGGCAGGACAAAATGACAGTCAAAGCTGGAGATGACACCCCT
GTCGGCTACTCAGTGCCCATCAAGCCCCTCGATTCCTCACGACAAAATGGTACAGAGGCCACCAGTTATT
ACTGGTGTAAATTTTGTAGTTTCAGCTGTGAGTCATCCAGCTCCCTTAAGCTGCTAGAACATTATGGCAA
GCAGCACGGAGCAGTGCAGTCGGGCGGCCTTAATCCAGAGTTGAATGACAAGCTTCCCAGGGGCTCTGTC
ATTAATCAGAATGATCTAGCCAAAAGTGTAGAAGGAGAGCCATTGACCAAGCCAGAAAAGGGCTTGAGTG
GGGCTAAAAAGAAGGACTTCCCCAGCAAGGGAGCAGAGGATAATATGGTAACGAGCTATAACTGTCAGTT
CTGTGACTTTAGATATTCCAAAAGCCATGGCCCTGATGTGATTGTAGTGGGTCCACTTCTTCGTCATTAT
CAGCAACTTCATAACATTCACAAGTGTACCATTAAGCACTGTCCATTCTGTCCCAGAGGCCTTTGCAGCC
CAGAAAAGCACCTTGGAGAGATTACTTATCCGTTTGCTTGTAGAAAAAGTAATTGTTCCCACTGTGCACT
GTTGCTGTTGCACTTGTCTCCTGGGGTGGCCGGAAGTTCGAGAGTCAAACACCAATGCCACCAGTGTTCC
TTCTCTACCCCCGATGTAGATGTGCTCCTCTTTCACTATGAGACCGTGCATGAGTCCCAAGCATCGGATG
TCAAACAGGAGGCCAACCACCTGCTAGGATCTGACGGGCAGCAGGCTGTCAGGGACAGCAAGGAGCACTC
GTGCACCAAATGCGATTTTATAACCCAGGTGGAAGAAGAGATCTCGAGACACTACAGGAGAGCACACAGC
TGCTATAAATGTCGTCAGTGCAGTTTCACAGCTGCTGACACTCAGTCACTATTGGAGCACTTCAACACAG
TTCACTGCCAGGAACAGGAAATCACTACTGCTAATGGCGAAGAGGGTGGCCATGCCATACCCACCATCAA
AGAAGAGCCCAAAATTGACCTCAAGGTCTACAGTCTGCTAAACCCAGACTCTAAAATGGGAGAAACAGTT
CCCGAGAGCATAGTCAAGAGAGAGAAACTTGATGACAAGGAAGGGCTGAAAGATAAAATCTGGACTGAGA
GTTCAACTGATGACCTTCGTGGTGTGGCTTGGAGAGGGGCAGACATCCTACGGGGTAGTCCATCCTACAC
TCAAGCAAGCTTAGGGCTCTTGACGCCTGTGTCCAGCTCCCAAGAGCAGACAAAGACTCTGAGGGACAGC
CCCAATGTTGAAGCTGCCCACCTGGCACGACCTATGTATGGCTTGGCAGTAGATACCAAGGGCTTCCTGC
AAGGGGCTCCTGCTGGCAGCGAGAAGTCTGCATCTCTTACCCAGCAGTATCCTGCCTCCGGAGAGAGCAA
GACCAAGGATGAATCCCAGTCGCTGTTACGGAGGCGAAGAGGATCTGGTGTTTTTTGTGCCAATTGCCTG
ACCACAAAGACCTCTCTCTGGCGAAAGAATGCAAATGGCGGATATGTATGCAATGCATGTGGTCTCTACC
AGAAACTTCACTCGACTCCCAGGCCTTTAAACATCATTAAACAAAACAACGGCGAGCAGATTATTAGAAG
ACGGACAAGAAAGCGCCTTAACCCAGAGGCACTTCAGGCTGAGCAGCTCAACAAACAGCAGAGGGGAAGT
GGGGAGGAGCAGGTCAATGGAAGCCCCTTAGAGAGGAGGTCAGAAGATCACTTAAGTGAAAGTCATCCGA
GAGAAATTCCACTTCCGAGCCTGAGTAAATACGAAGCCCAGGGTTCATTGACTAAAAGCCATTCTGCTCA
GCAGCCAGTCCTGGTCAGCCAAGCTCTGGATATCCACAAAAGGATGCAGCCTTTGCACATTCAGATAAAA
AGTCCTCAGGAAAGTACTGGAGATCCAGGAAATAGTTCATCCGTATCTGATGGGAAAGGAAGTTCTGAAA
GAGGCAGCCCCATCGAAAAGTACATGAGACCTGCAAAACACCCCAACTATTCTCCACCAGGCAGCCCCAT
CGAAAAGTACCAATACCCGCTTTTTGGAGTTCCTTTTGTACATAATGACTTCCAGAGTGAAGCTGATTGG
CTACGGTTCTGGAGTAAATATAAGCTCTCCGTTCCTGGGAATCCGCACTACTTGAGTCATGTGCCTGGCT
TACCAAATCCTTGCCAAAACTATGTGCCTTATCCCACCTTCAATCTGCCTCCTCATTTCTCAGCTGTTGG
ATCAGACAATGACATTCCTCTAGATTTGGCGATCAAGCATTCCAGACCTGGGCCAACTGCAAATGGTGCC
TCCAAGGAGAAAACCAAGGCACCACCAACTGTAAAAAATGAAGATCCCTTGAATGTAGTTAAGACGGAGA
AAGTTGACAGAAGCACTCAAGATGAACTTTCAACGAAATGTGTGCACTGTGGCATTGTTTTTCTGGATGA
AGTGATGTATGCTTTGCACATGAGTTGCCATGGTGACAGTGGACCTTTCCAGTGCAGCATATGCCAGCAT
CTTTGCACGGACAAATATGACTTCACAACACATATCCAGAGGGGCCTGCATAGGAACAATGCACAAGCAG
AAAAAAATGGAAAACCTAAAGAGTAAAACCTTAGCACTTAGCACAATTAAATAGAAATAGGTTTTCTTGA
TGGGAATTCAATAGCTTGTAATGTCTTATGAAGACCTATTAAAAAAATAATTCATAGAGCCTGCCTTATC
CAACATAAAATTCCTTTTTTTTTTTAATTTCTTTCTTTTGATGAGTAGGTTACCAAGATTTTAAAATGAA
ACATATGGTCAGTGAGAAAGAATGAAATTAATAGATAATTAAAAAAAAAAAAAAAAAGCGGCCGCAAGGC
CTCTCGAGCCTCTAGAACTATAGTGAGTCGTATTACGTAGATCCAGACATGATAAGATACATTGATGAGT
TTGGACAAACCACAACTAGAATGCAGTGAAAAAAATGCTTTATTTGTGAAATTTGTGATGCTATTGCTTT
ATTTGTAACCATTATAAGCTGCAATAAACAAGTTAACAACAACAATTGCATTCATTTTATGTTTCAGGTT
CAGGGGGAGGTGTGGGAGGTTTTTTAATTCGCGGCGCGCCGCGGCGCCAATGCATTGGGCCCGGTACCCA
GCTTTTGTTCCCTTTAGTGAGGGTTAATTGCGCGCTTGGCGTAATCATGGTCATAGCTGTTTCCTGTGTG
AAATTGTTATCCGCTCACAATTCCACACAACATACGAGCCGGAAGCATAAAGTGTAAAGCCTGGGGTGCC
TAATGAGTGAGCTAACTCACATTAATTGCGTTGCGCTCACTGCCCGCTTTCCAGTCGGGAAACCTGTCGT
GCCAGCTGCATTAATGAATCGGCCAACGCGCGGGGAGAGGCGGTTTGCGTATTGGGCGCTCTTCCGCTTC
CTCGCTCACTGACTCGCTGCGCTCGGTCGTTCGGCTGCGGCGAGCGGTATCAGCTCACTCAAAGGCGGTA
ATACGGTTATCCACAGAATCAGGGGATAACGCAGGAAAGAACATGTGAGCAAAAGGCCAGCAAAAGGCCA
GGAACCGTAAAAAGGCCGCGTTGCTGGCGTTTTTCCATAGGCTCCGCCCCCCTGACGAGCATCACAAAAA
TCGACGCTCAAGTCAGAGGTGGCGAAACCCGACAGGACTATAAAGATACCAGGCGTTTCCCCCTGGAAGC
TCCCTCGTGCGCTCTCCTGTTCCGACCCTGCCGCTTACCGGATACCTGTCCGCCTTTCTCCCTTCGGGAA
GCGTGGCGCTTTCTCATAGCTCACGCTGTAGGTATCTCAGTTCGGTGTAGGTCGTTCGCTCCAAGCTGGG
CTGTGTGCACGAACCCCCCGTTCAGCCCGACCGCTGCGCCTTATCCGGTAACTATCGTCTTGAGTCCAAC
CCGGTAAGACACGACTTATCGCCACTGGCAGCAGCCACTGGTAACAGGATTAGCAGAGCGAGGTATGTAG
GCGGTGCTACAGAGTTCTTGAAGTGGTGGCCTAACTACGGCTACACTAGAAGGACAGTATTTGGTATCTG
CGCTCTGCTGAAGCCAGTTACCTTCGGAAAAAGAGTTGGTAGCTCTTGATCCGGCAAACAAACCACCGCT
GGTAGCGGTGGTTTTTTTGTTTGCAAGCAGCAGATTACGCGCAGAAAAAAAGGATCTCAAGAAGATCCTT
TGATCTTTTCTACGGGGTCTGACGCTCAGTGGAACGAAAACTCACGTTAAGGGATTTTGGTCATGAGATT
ATCAAAAAGGATCTTCACCTAGATCCTTTTAAATTAAAAATGAAGTTTTAAATCAATCTAAAGTATATAT
GAGTAAACTTGGTCTGACAGTTACCAATGCTTAATCAGTGAGGCACCTATCTCAGCGATCTGTCTATTTC
GTTCATCCATAGTTGCCTGACTCCCCGTCGTGTAGATAACTACGATACGGGAGGGCTTACCATCTGGCCC
CAGTGCTGCAATGATACCGCGAGACCCACGCTCACCGGCTCCAGATTTATCAGCAATAAACCAGCCAGCC
GGAAGGGCCGAGCGCAGAAGTGGTCCTGCAACTTTATCCGCCTCCATCCAGTCTATTAATTGTTGCCGGG
AAGCTAGAGTAAGTAGTTCGCCAGTTAATAGTTTGCGCAACGTTGTTGCCATTGCTACAGGCATCGTGGT
GTCACGCTCGTCGTTTGGTATGGCTTCATTCAGCTCCGGTTCCCAACGATCAAGGCGAGTTACATGATCC
CCCATGTTGTGCAAAAAAGCGGTTAGCTCCTTCGGTCCTCCGATCGTTGTCAGAAGTAAGTTGGCCGCAG
TGTTATCACTCATGGTTATGGCAGCACTGCATAATTCTCTTACTGTCATGCCATCCGTAAGATGCTTTTC
TGTGACTGGTGAGTACTCAACCAAGTCATTCTGAGAATAGTGTATGCGGCGACCGAGTTGCTCTTGCCCG
GCGTCAATACGGGATAATACCGCGCCACATAGCAGAACTTTAAAAGTGCTCATCATTGGAAAACGTTCTT
CGGGGCGAAAACTCTCAAGGATCTTACCGCTGTTGAGATCCAGTTCGATGTAACCCACTCGTGCACCCAA
CTGATCTTCAGCATCTTTTACTTTCACCAGCGTTTCTGGGTGAGCAAAAACAGGAAGGCAAAATGCCGCA
AAAAAGGGAATAAGGGCGACACGGAAATGTTGAATACTCATACTCTTCCTTTTTCAATATTATTGAAGCA
TTTATCAGGGTTATTGTCTCATGAGCGGATACATATTTGAATGTATTTAGAAAAATAAACAAATAGGGGT
TCCGCGCACATTTCCCCGAAAAGTGCCACCTAAATTGTAAGCGTTAATATTTTGTTAAAATTCGCGTTAA
ATTTTTGTTAAATCAGCTCATTTTTTAACCAATAGGCCGAAATCGGCAAAATCCCTTATAAATCAAAAGA
ATAGACCGAGATAGGGT
[37 nt withheld, positions 7088-7124]
AAAGAACGTGGACTCCAACGTCAAAGG
[49 nt withheld, positions 7152-7200]
T
[91 nt withheld, positions 7202-7292]
G
[124 nt withheld, positions 7294-7417]
CCCATTCGCCATTCAGGCTGCGCAACTGTTGGGAAGGGCGATCGGTGCGGGCCTCTTCGCTATTACGCCA
GGACCATAGCCAATTCAATATGGCGTATATGGACTCATGCCAATTCAATATGGTGGATCTGGACCTGTGC
CAATTCAATATGGCGTATATGGACTCGTGCCAATTCAATATGGTGGATCTGGACCCCAGCCAATTCAATA
TGGCGGACTTGGCACCATGCCAATTCAATATGGCGGACCTGGCACTGTGCCAACTGGGGAGGGGTCTACT
TGGCACGGTGCCAAGTTTGAGGAGGGGTCTTGGCCCTGTGCCAAGTCCGCCATATTGAATTGGCATGGTG
CCAATAATGGCGGCCATATTGGCTATATGCCAGGATCAATATATAGGCAATATCCAATATGGCCCTATGC
CAATATGGCTATTGGCCAGGTTCAATACTATGTATTGGCCCTATGCCATATAGTATTCCATATATGGGTT
TTCCTATTGACGTAGATAGCCCCTCCCAATGGGCGGTCCCATATACCATATATGGGGCTTCCTAATACCG
CCCATAGCCACTCCCCCATTGACGTCAATGGTCTCTATATATGGTCTTTCCTATTGACGTCATATGGGCG
GTCCTATTGACGTATATGGCGCCTCCCCCATTGACGTCAATTACGGTAAATGGCCCGCCTGGCTCAATGC
CCATTGACGTCAATAGGACCACCCACCATTGACGTCAATGGGATGGCTCATTGCCCATTCATATCCGTTC
TCACGCCCCCTATTGACGTCAATGACGGTAAATGGCCCACTTGGCAGTACATCAATATCTATTAATAGTA
ACTTGGCAAGTACATTACTATTGGAAGTACGCCAGGGTACATTGGCAGTACTCCCATTGACGTCAATGGC
GGTAAATGGCCCGCGATGGCTGCCAAGTACATCCCCATTGACGTCAATGGGGAGGGGCAATGACGCAAAT
GGGCGTTCCATTGACGTAAATGGGCGGTAGGCGTGCCTAATGGGAGGTCTATATAAGCAATGCTCGTTTA
GGGAACCGCCATTCTGCCTGGGGACGTCGGAGCAAGCTTGATTTAGGTGACACTATAGAATACAAGCTAC
TTGTTCTTTTTGCAGGATCCCATCGATTCG
