>Addgene plasmid #11032 | p060 pCS mTRPS1 | addgene partial sequence | sequence record 18001 | 11032 with M13R
TACCTCCTAAGGGACAAAGCTGGGTACCGGGCCCATGCATTGGCGCCGCGGCGCGCCGCGAATTAAAAAA
CCTCCCACACCTCCCCCTGAACCTGAAACATAAAATGAATGCAATTGTTGTTGTTAACTTGTTTATTGCA
GCTTATAATGGTTACAAATAAAGCAATAGCATCACAAATTTCACAAATAAAGCATTTTTTTCACTGCATT
CTAGTTGTGGTTTGTCCAAACTCATCAATGTATCTTATCATGTCTGGATCTACGTAATACGACTCACTAT
AGTTCTAGAGGCTCGAGAGGCCTTGCGGCCGCCCTTTTTTTTTTTTTTTTTAATTATCTATTAATTTCAT
TCTTTCTCACTGACCATATGTTTCATTTTAAAATCTTGGTAACCTACTCATCAAAAGAAAGAAATTAAAA
AAAAAAAGGAATTTTATGTTGGATAAGGCAGGCTCTATGAATTATTTTTTTAATAGGTCTTCATAAGACA
TTACAAGCTATTGAATTCCCATCAAGAAAACCTATTTCTATTTAATTGTGCTAAGTGCTAAGGTTTTACT
CTTTAGGTTTTCCATTTTTTTCTGCTTGTGCATTGTTCCTATGCAGGCCCCTCTGGATATGTGTTGTGAA
GTCATATTTGTCCGTGCAAAGATGCTGGCATATGCTGCACTGGAAAGGTCCACTGTCACCATGGCAACTC
ATGTGCAAAGCATACATCACTTCATCC
